>Addgene plasmid #126754 | pX330-Flag-eSpCas9 (without sgRNA; with silent mutations) | addgene full sequence | sequence record 410972 | Addgene NGS Result
NNNNGCSGRGSGGGGSGGGGGGGGGSGRGGGGCGGGGCGGGGCGAGGCGGAGAGGTGCGGCGGCAGCCAA
TCAGAGCGGCGCGCTCCGAAAGTTTCCTTTTATGGCGAGGCGGCGGCGGCGGCGGCCCTATAAAAAGCGA
AGCGCGCGGCGGGCGGGAGTCGCTGCGCGCTGCCTTCGCCCCGTGCCCCGCTCCGCCGCCGCCTCGCGCC
GCCCGCCCCGGCTCTGACTGACCGCGTTACTCCCACAGGTGAGCGGGCGGGACGGCCCTTCTCCTCCGGG
CTGTAATTAGCTGAGCAAGAGGTAAGGGTTTAAGGGATGGTTGGTTGGTGGGGTATTAATGTTTAATTAC
CTGGAGCACCTGCCTGAAATCACTTTTTTTCAGGTTGGACCGGTGCCACCATGGACTATAAGGACCACGA
CGGAGACTACAAGGATCATGATATTGATTACAAAGACGATGACGATAAGATGGCCCCAAAGAAGAAGCGG
AAGGTCGGTATCCACGGAGTCCCAGCAGCCGACAAGAAGTACAGCATCGGCCTGGACATCGGCACCAACT
CTGTGGGCTGGGCCGTGATCACCGACGAGTACAAGGTGCCCAGCAAGAAATTCAAGGTGCTGGGCAACAC
CGACCGGCACAGCATCAAGAAGAACCTGATCGGAGCCCTGCTGTTCGACAGCGGCGAAACAGCCGAGGCC
ACCCGGCTGAAGAGAACCGCCAGAAGAAGATACACCAGACGGAAGAACCGGATCTGCTATCTGCAAGAGA
TCTTCAGCAACGAGATGGCCAAGGTGGACGACAGCTTCTTCCACAGACTGGAAGAGTCCTTCCTGGTGGA
AGAGGATAAGAAGCACGAGCGGCACCCCATCTTCGGCAACATCGTGGACGAGGTGGCCTACCACGAGAAG
TACCCCACCATCTACCACCTGAGAAAGAAACTGGTGGACAGCACCGACAAGGCCGACCTGCGGCTGATCT
ATCTGGCCCTGGCCCACATGATCAAGTTCCGGGGCCACTTCCTGATCGAGGGCGACCTGAACCCCGACAA
CAGCGACGTGGACAAGCTGTTCATCCAGCTGGTGCAGACCTACAACCAGCTGTTCGAGGAAAACCCCATC
AACGCCAGCGGCGTGGACGCCAAGGCCATCCTGTCTGCCAGACTGAGCAAGAGCAGACGGCTGGAAAATC
TGATCGCCCAGCTGCCCGGCGAGAAGAAGAATGGCCTGTTCGGAAACCTGATTGCCCTGAGCCTGGGCCT
GACCCCCAACTTCAAGAGCAACTTCGACCTGGCCGAGGATGCCAAACTGCAGCTGAGCAAGGACACCTAC
GACGACGACCTGGACAACCTGCTGGCCCAGATCGGCGACCAGTACGCCGACCTGTTTCTGGCCGCCAAGA
ACCTGTCCGACGCCATCCTGCTGAGCGACATCCTGAGAGTGAACACCGAGATCACCAAGGCCCCCCTGAG
CGCCTCTATGATCAAGAGATACGACGAGCACCACCAGGACCTGACCCTGCTGAAAGCTCTCGTGCGGCAG
CAGCTGCCTGAGAAGTACAAAGAGATTTTCTTCGACCAGAGCAAGAACGGCTACGCCGGCTACATTGACG
GCGGAGCCAGCCAGGAAGAGTTCTACAAGTTCATCAAGCCCATCCTGGAAAAGATGGACGGCACCGAGGA
ACTGCTCGTGAAGCTGAACAGAGAGGACCTGCTGCGGAAGCAGCGGACCTTCGACAACGGCAGCATCCCC
CACCAGATCCACCTGGGAGAGCTGCACGCCATTCTGCGGCGGCAGGAAGATTTTTACCCATTCCTGAAGG
ACAACCGGGAAAAGATCGAGAAGATCCTGACCTTCCGCATCCCCTACTACGTGGGCCCTCTGGCCAGGGG
AAACAGCAGATTCGCCTGGATGACCAGAAAGAGCGAGGAAACCATCACCCCCTGGAACTTCGAGGAAGTG
GTGGACAAGGGCGCTTCCGCCCAGAGCTTCATCGAGCGGATGACCAACTTCGATAAGAACCTGCCCAACG
AGAAGGTGCTGCCCAAGCACAGCCTGCTGTACGAGTACTTCACCGTGTATAACGAGCTGACCAAAGTGAA
ATACGTGACCGAGGGAATGAGAAAGCCCGCCTTCCTGAGCGGCGAGCAGAAAAAGGCCATCGTGGACCTG
CTGTTCAAGACCAACCGGAAAGTGACCGTGAAGCAGCTGAAAGAGGACTACTTCAAGAAAATCGAGTGCT
TCGACTCCGTGGAAATCTCCGGCGTGGAAGATCGGTTCAACGCCTCCCTGGGCACATACCACGATCTGCT
GAAAATTATCAAGGACAAGGACTTCCTGGACAATGAGGAAAACGAGGACATTCTGGAAGATATCGTGCTG
ACCCTGACACTGTTTGAGGACAGAGAGATGATCGAGGAACGGCTGAAAACCTATGCCCACCTGTTCGACG
ACAAAGTGATGAAGCAGCTGAAGCGGCGGAGATACACCGGCTGGGGCAGGCTGAGCCGGAAGCTGATCAA
CGGCATCCGGGACAAGCAGTCCGGCAAGACAATCCTGGATTTCCTGAAGTCCGACGGCTTCGCCAACAGA
AACTTCATGCAGCTGATCCACGACGACAGCCTGACCTTTAAAGAGGACATCCAGAAAGCCCAGGTGTCCG
GCCAGGGCGATAGCCTGCACGAGCACATTGCCAATCTGGCCGGCAGCCCCGCCATTAAGAAGGGCATCCT
GCAGACAGTGAAGGTGGTGGACGAGCTCGTGAAAGTGATGGGCCGGCACAAGCCCGAGAACATCGTGATC
GAAATGGCCAGAGAGAACCAGACCACCCAGAAGGGACAGAAGAACAGCCGCGAGAGAATGAAGCGGATCG
AAGAGGGCATCAAAGAGCTGGGCAGCCAGATCCTGAAAGAACACCCCGTGGAAAACACCCAGCTGCAGAA
CGAGAAGCTGTACCTGTACTACCTGCAGAATGGGCGGGATATGTACGTGGACCAGGAACTGGACATCAAC
CGGCTGTCCGACTACGATGTGGACCATATCGTGCCTCAGAGCTTTCTGGCCGACGACTCCATCGACAACA
AGGTGCTGACCAGAAGCGACAAGAACCGGGGCAAGAGCGACAACGTGCCCTCCGAAGAGGTCGTGAAGAA
GATGAAGAACTACTGGCGGCAGCTGCTGAACGCCAAGCTGATTACCCAGAGAAAGTTCGACAATCTGACC
AAGGCCGAGAGAGGCGGCCTGAGCGAACTGGATAAGGCCGGCTTCATCAAGAGACAGCTGGTGGAAACCC
GGCAGATCACAAAGCACGTGGCACAGATCCTGGACTCCCGGATGAACACTAAGTACGACGAGAATGACAA
GCTGATCCGGGAAGTGAAAGTGATCACCCTGAAGTCCAAGCTGGTGTCCGATTTCCGGAAGGATTTCCAG
TTTTACAAAGTGCGCGAGATCAACAACTACCACCACGCCCACGACGCGTACCTGAACGCCGTCGTGGGAA
CCGCCCTGATCAAAAAGTACCCTGCGCTGGAAAGCGAGTTCGTGTACGGCGACTACAAGGTGTACGACGT
ACGGAAGATGATCGCCAAGAGCGAGCAGGAAATCGGCAAGGCTACCGCCAAGTACTTCTTCTACAGCAAC
ATCATGAACTTTTTCAAGACCGAGATTACCCTGGCCAACGGCGAGATCCGGAAGGCGCCTCTGATCGAGA
CAAACGGCGAAACCGGGGAGATCGTGTGGGATAAGGGCCGGGATTTTGCCACCGTGCGGAAAGTGCTGAG
CATGCCCCAAGTGAATATCGTGAAAAAGACCGAGGTGCAGACAGGCGGCTTCAGCAAAGAGTCTATCCTG
CCCAAGAGGAACAGCGATAAGCTGATCGCCAGAAAGAAGGACTGGGACCCTAAGAAGTACGGCGGCTTCG
ACAGCCCCACCGTGGCCTATTCTGTGCTGGTGGTGGCCAAAGTGGAAAAGGGCAAGTCCAAGAAACTGAA
GAGTGTGAAAGAGCTGCTGGGGATCACCATCATGGAAAGAAGCAGCTTCGAGAAGAATCCCATCGACTTT
CTGGAAGCCAAGGGCTACAAAGAAGTGAAAAAGGACCTGATCATCAAGCTGCCTAAGTACTCCCTGTTCG
AGCTGGAAAACGGCCGGAAGAGAATGCTGGCCTCTGCCGGCGAACTGCAGAAGGGAAACGAACTGGCCCT
GCCCTCCAAATATGTGAACTTCCTGTACCTGGCCAGCCACTATGAGAAGCTGAAGGGCTCCCCCGAGGAT
AATGAGCAGAAACAGCTGTTTGTGGAACAGCACAAGCACTACCTGGACGAGATCATCGAGCAGATCAGCG
AGTTCTCCAAGAGAGTGATCCTGGCCGACGCTAATCTGGACAAAGTGCTGTCCGCCTACAACAAGCACCG
GGATAAGCCCATCAGAGAGCAGGCCGAGAATATCATCCACCTGTTTACCCTGACCAATCTGGGAGCCCCT
GCCGCCTTCAAGTACTTTGACACCACCATCGACCGGAAGAGGTACACCAGCACCAAAGAGGTGCTGGACG
CCACCCTGATCCACCAGAGCATCACCGGCCTGTACGAGACACGGATCGACCTGTCTCAGCTGGGAGGCGA
CAAAAGGCCGGCGGCCACGAAAAAGGCCGGCCAGGCAAAAAAGAAAAAGTAAGAATTCCTAGAGCTCGCT
GATCAGCCTCGACTGTGCCTTCTAGTTGCCAGCCATCTGTTGTTTGCCCCTCCCCCGTGCCTTCCTTGAC
CCTGGAAGGTGCCACTCCCACTGTCCTTTCCTAATAAAATGAGGAAATTGCATCGCATTGTCTGAGTAGG
TGTCATTCTATTCTGGGGGGTGGGGTGGGGCAGGACAGCAAGGGGGAGGATTGGGAAGAGAATAGCAGGC
ATGCTGGGGAGCGGCCGCAGGAACCCCTAGTGATGGAGTTGGCCACTCCCTCTCTGCGCGCTCGCTCGCT
CACTGAGGCCGGGCGACCAAAGGTCGCCCGACGCCCGGGCTTTGCCCGGGCGGCCTCAGTGAGCGAGCGA
GCGCGCAGCTGCCTGCAGGGGCGCCTGATGCGGTATTTTCTCCTTACGCATCTGTGCGGTATTTCACACC
GCATA
[95 nt withheld, positions 5116-5210]
T
[46 nt withheld, positions 5212-5257]
C
[141 nt withheld, positions 5259-5399]
CCTTTGACGTTGGAGTCCACGTTCTTT
[37 nt withheld, positions 5427-5463]
ACTCTATCTCGGGCTATTCTTTTGATTTATAAGGGATTTTGCCGATTTCGGTCTATTGGTTAAAAAATGA
GCTGATTTAACAAAAATTTAACGCGAATTTTAACAAAATATTAACGTTTACAATTTTATGGTGCACTCTC
AGTACAATCTGCTCTGATGCCGCATAGTTAAGCCAGCCCCGACACCCGCCAACACCCGCTGACGCGCCCT
GACGGGCTTGTCTGCTCCCGGCATCCGCTTACAGACAAGCTGTGACCGTCTCCGGGAGCTGCATGTGTCA
GAGGTTTTCACCGTCATCACCGAAACGCGCGAGACGAAAGGGCCTCGTGATACGCCTATTTTTATAGGTT
AATGTCATGATAATAATGGTTTCTTAGACGTCAGGTGGCACTTTTCGGGGAAATGTGCGCGGAACCCCTA
TTTGTTTATTTTTCTAAATACATTCAAATATGTATCCGCTCATGAGACAATAACCCTGATAAATGCTTCA
ATAATATTGAAAAAGGAAGAGTATGAGTATTCAACATTTCCGTGTCGCCCTTATTCCCTTTTTTGCGGCA
TTTTGCCTTCCTGTTTTTGCTCACCCAGAAACGCTGGTGAAAGTAAAAGATGCTGAAGATCAGTTGGGTG
CACGAGTGGGTTACATCGAACTGGATCTCAACAGCGGTAAGATCCTTGAGAGTTTTCGCCCCGAAGAACG
TTTTCCAATGATGAGCACTTTTAAAGTTCTGCTATGTGGCGCGGTATTATCCCGTATTGACGCCGGGCAA
GAGCAACTCGGTCGCCGCATACACTATTCTCAGAATGACTTGGTTGAGTACTCACCAGTCACAGAAAAGC
ATCTTACGGATGGCATGACAGTAAGAGAATTATGCAGTGCTGCCATAACCATGAGTGATAACACTGCGGC
CAACTTACTTCTGACAACGATCGGAGGACCGAAGGAGCTAACCGCTTTTTTGCACAACATGGGGGATCAT
GTAACTCGCCTTGATCGTTGGGAACCGGAGCTGAATGAAGCCATACCAAACGACGAGCGTGACACCACGA
TGCCTGTAGCAATGGCAACAACGTTGCGCAAACTATTAACTGGCGAACTACTTACTCTAGCTTCCCGGCA
ACAATTAATAGACTGGATGGAGGCGGATAAAGTTGCAGGACCACTTCTGCGCTCGGCCCTTCCGGCTGGC
TGGTTTATTGCTGATAAATCTGGAGCCGGTGAGCGTGGAAGCCGCGGTATCATTGCAGCACTGGGGCCAG
ATGGTAAGCCCTCCCGTATCGTAGTTATCTACACGACGGGGAGTCAGGCAACTATGGATGAACGAAATAG
ACAGATCGCTGAGATAGGTGCCTCACTGATTAAGCATTGGTAACTGTCAGACCAAGTTTACTCATATATA
CTTTAGATTGATTTAAAACTTCATTTTTAATTTAAAAGGATCTAGGTGAAGATCCTTTTTGATAATCTCA
TGACCAAAATCCCTTAACGTGAGTTTTCGTTCCACTGAGCGTCAGACCCCGTAGAAAAGATCAAAGGATC
TTCTTGAGATCCTTTTTTTCTGCGCGTAATCTGCTGCTTGCAAACAAAAAAACCACCGCTACCAGCGGTG
GTTTGTTTGCCGGATCAAGAGCTACCAACTCTTTTTCCGAAGGTAACTGGCTTCAGCAGAGCGCAGATAC
CAAATACTGTTCTTCTAGTGTAGCCGTAGTTAGGCCACCACTTCAAGAACTCTGTAGCACCGCCTACATA
CCTCGCTCTGCTAATCCTGTTACCAGTGGCTGCTGCCAGTGGCGATAAGTCGTGTCTTACCGGGTTGGAC
TCAAGACGATAGTTACCGGATAAGGCGCAGCGGTCGGGCTGAACGGGGGGTTCGTGCACACAGCCCAGCT
TGGAGCGAACGACCTACACCGAACTGAGATACCTACAGCGTGAGCTATGAGAAAGCGCCACGCTTCCCGA
AGGGAGAAAGGCGGACAGGTATCCGGTAAGCGGCAGGGTCGGAACAGGAGAGCGCACGAGGGAGCTTCCA
GGGGGAAACGCCTGGTATCTTTATAGTCCTGTCGGGTTTCGCCACCTCTGACTTGAGCGTCGATTTTTGT
GATGCTCGTCAGGGGGGCGGAGCCTATGGAAAAACGCCAGCAACGCGGCCTTTTTACGGTTCCTGGCCTT
TTGCTGGCCTTTTGCTCACATGCTAGAGGTACCCGTTACATAACTTACGGTAAATGGCCCGCCTGGCTGA
CCGCCCAACGACCCCCGCCCATTGACGTCAATAGTAACGCCAATAGGGACTTTCCATTGACGTCAATGGG
TGGAGTATTTACGGTAAACTGCCCACTTGGCAGTACATCAAGTGTATCATATGCCAAGTACGCCCCCTAT
TGACGTCAATGACGGTAAATGGCCCGCCTGGCATTGTGCCCAGTACATGACCTTATGGGACTTTCCTACT
TGGCAGTACATCTACGTATTAGTCATCGCTATTACCATGGTCGAGGTGAGCCCCACGTTCTGCTTCACTC
TCCCCATCTCCCCCCCCTCCCCACCCCCAATTTTGTATTTATTTATTTTTTAATTATTTTGTGCAGCGAT
GGGGGCGGGGGGGGGGGGGGGGGGSNGCCCGGSGGGGGGGGGGGGGGGGGGGGGGGGGGGGGGGGGGGGG
GGGGGGGGGGGGGGGGGGGGGGGGGGGGGGGGGGGGGGGGGGGGGGGGGGGGGGGGGGGGGGGGGGGGGG
GGGGGGGGGGGGGGGGGGGGGGGGGGGGGGGGGGGGGGGGGGGGGGGGGGS
Features (pLannotate 1.2.2; 18 found; start..end, strand, type, name):
     12..155     +  promoter       chicken β-actin promoter (fragment): contains a 21-bp deletion relative to the standard chicken β-actin promoter
    156..383     +  intron         hybrid intron: hybrid between chicken β-actin (CBA) and minute virus of mice (MMV) introns (Gray et al., 2011)
    521..2122    +  CDS            Cas9(N): N-terminal portion of Streptococcus pyogenes Cas9 (Zetsche et al., 2015)
   2123..4621    +  CDS            Cas9(C): C-terminal portion of Streptococcus pyogenes Cas9 (Zetsche et al., 2015)
   4622..4669    +  CDS            nucleoplasmin NLS: bipartite nuclear localization signal from nucleoplasmin
   4703..4814    +  polyA_signal   bGH poly(A) signal: bovine growth hormone polyadenylation signal
   4919..5059    +  repeat_region  AAV2 ITR: inverted terminal repeat of adeno-associated virus serotype 2 inverted
   5064..5115    -  misc_feature   bom (fragment): basis of mobility region from pBR322
   5134..5589    +  rep_origin     f1 ori (sequence partly withheld): f1 bacteriophage origin of replication; arrow indicates direction of (+) strand synthesis
   5590..5639    -  misc_feature   bom (fragment): basis of mobility region from pBR322
   5741..5776    -  CDS            rop (fragment): Rop protein, which maintains plasmids at low copy number; rop
   5871..5975    +  promoter       AmpR promoter: bla
   5976..6836    +  CDS            AmpR: β-lactamase; bla; confers resistance to ampicillin, carbenicillin, and related antibiotics
   7007..7595    +  rep_origin     ori: high-copy-number ColE1/pMB1/pBR322/pUC origin of replication
   7667..7952    +  enhancer       CMV enhancer: human cytomegalovirus immediate early enhancer; contains an 18-bp deletion relative to the standard CMV enhancer
   7954..8075    +  promoter       chicken β-actin promoter (fragment): contains a 21-bp deletion relative to the standard chicken β-actin promoter
   8087..8108    +  promoter       chicken β-actin promoter (fragment): No description available
   8220..8241    +  promoter       chicken β-actin promoter (fragment): No description available
