>Addgene plasmid #126754 | pX330-Flag-eSpCas9 (without sgRNA; with silent mutations) | analyzer sequence | sequence record 242640
CTAGAGGTACCCGTTACATAACTTACGGTAAATGGCCCGCCTGGCTGACCGCCCAACGACCCCCGCCCAT
TGACGTCAATAGTAACGCCAATAGGGACTTTCCATTGACGTCAATGGGTGGAGTATTTACGGTAAACTGC
CCACTTGGCAGTACATCAAGTGTATCATATGCCAAGTACGCCCCCTATTGACGTCAATGACGGTAAATGG
CCCGCCTGGCATTGTGCCCAGTACATGACCTTATGGGACTTTCCTACTTGGCAGTACATCTACGTATTAG
TCATCGCTATTACCATGGTCGAGGTGAGCCCCACGTTCTGCTTCACTCTCCCCATCTCCCCCCCCTCCCC
ACCCCCAATTTTGTATTTATTTATTTTTTAATTATTTTGTGCAGCGATGGGGGCGGGGGGGGGGGGGGGG
CGCGCGCCAGGCGGGGCGGGGCGGGGCGAGGGGCGGGGCGGGGCGAGGCGGAGAGGTGCGGCGGCAGCCA
ATCAGAGCGGCGCGCTCCGAAAGTTTCCTTTTATGGCGAGGCGGCGGCGGCGGCGGCCCTATAAAAAGCG
AAGCGCGCGGCGGGCGGGAGTCGCTGCGACGCTGCCTTCGCCCCGTGCCCCGCTCCGCCGCCGCCTCGCG
CCGCCCGCCCCGGCTCTGACTGACCGCGTTACTCCCACAGGTGAGCGGGCGGGACGGCCCTTCTCCTCCG
GGCTGTAATTAGCTGAGCAAGAGGTAAGGGTTTAAGGGATGGTTGGTTGGTGGGGTATTAATGTTTAATT
ACCTGGAGCACCTGCCTGAAATCACTTTTTTTCAGGTTGGACCGGTGCCACCATGGACTATAAGGACCAC
GACGGAGACTACAAGGATCATGATATTGATTACAAAGACGATGACGATAAGATGGCCCCAAAGAAGAAGC
GGAAGGTCGGTATCCACGGAGTCCCAGCAGCCGACAAGAAGTACAGCATCGGCCTGGACATCGGCACCAA
CTCTGTGGGCTGGGCCGTGATCACCGACGAGTACAAGGTGCCCAGCAAGAAATTCAAGGTGCTGGGCAAC
ACCGACCGGCACAGCATCAAGAAGAACCTGATCGGAGCCCTGCTGTTCGACAGCGGCGAAACAGCCGAGG
CCACCCGGCTGAAGAGAACCGCCAGAAGAAGATACACCAGACGGAAGAACCGGATCTGCTATCTGCAAGA
GATCTTCAGCAACGAGATGGCCAAGGTGGACGACAGCTTCTTCCACAGACTGGAAGAGTCCTTCCTGGTG
GAAGAGGATAAGAAGCACGAGCGGCACCCCATCTTCGGCAACATCGTGGACGAGGTGGCCTACCACGAGA
AGTACCCCACCATCTACCACCTGAGAAAGAAACTGGTGGACAGCACCGACAAGGCCGACCTGCGGCTGAT
CTATCTGGCCCTGGCCCACATGATCAAGTTCCGGGGCCACTTCCTGATCGAGGGCGACCTGAACCCCGAC
AACAGCGACGTGGACAAGCTGTTCATCCAGCTGGTGCAGACCTACAACCAGCTGTTCGAGGAAAACCCCA
TCAACGCCAGCGGCGTGGACGCCAAGGCCATCCTGTCTGCCAGACTGAGCAAGAGCAGACGGCTGGAAAA
TCTGATCGCCCAGCTGCCCGGCGAGAAGAAGAATGGCCTGTTCGGAAACCTGATTGCCCTGAGCCTGGGC
CTGACCCCCAACTTCAAGAGCAACTTCGACCTGGCCGAGGATGCCAAACTGCAGCTGAGCAAGGACACCT
ACGACGACGACCTGGACAACCTGCTGGCCCAGATCGGCGACCAGTACGCCGACCTGTTTCTGGCCGCCAA
GAACCTGTCCGACGCCATCCTGCTGAGCGACATCCTGAGAGTGAACACCGAGATCACCAAGGCCCCCCTG
AGCGCCTCTATGATCAAGAGATACGACGAGCACCACCAGGACCTGACCCTGCTGAAAGCTCTCGTGCGGC
AGCAGCTGCCTGAGAAGTACAAAGAGATTTTCTTCGACCAGAGCAAGAACGGCTACGCCGGCTACATTGA
CGGCGGAGCCAGCCAGGAAGAGTTCTACAAGTTCATCAAGCCCATCCTGGAAAAGATGGACGGCACCGAG
GAACTGCTCGTGAAGCTGAACAGAGAGGACCTGCTGCGGAAGCAGCGGACCTTCGACAACGGCAGCATCC
CCCACCAGATCCACCTGGGAGAGCTGCACGCCATTCTGCGGCGGCAGGAAGATTTTTACCCATTCCTGAA
GGACAACCGGGAAAAGATCGAGAAGATCCTGACCTTCCGCATCCCCTACTACGTGGGCCCTCTGGCCAGG
GGAAACAGCAGATTCGCCTGGATGACCAGAAAGAGCGAGGAAACCATCACCCCCTGGAACTTCGAGGAAG
TGGTGGACAAGGGCGCTTCCGCCCAGAGCTTCATCGAGCGGATGACCAACTTCGATAAGAACCTGCCCAA
CGAGAAGGTGCTGCCCAAGCACAGCCTGCTGTACGAGTACTTCACCGTGTATAACGAGCTGACCAAAGTG
AAATACGTGACCGAGGGAATGAGAAAGCCCGCCTTCCTGAGCGGCGAGCAGAAAAAGGCCATCGTGGACC
TGCTGTTCAAGACCAACCGGAAAGTGACCGTGAAGCAGCTGAAAGAGGACTACTTCAAGAAAATCGAGTG
CTTCGACTCCGTGGAAATCTCCGGCGTGGAAGATCGGTTCAACGCCTCCCTGGGCACATACCACGATCTG
CTGAAAATTATCAAGGACAAGGACTTCCTGGACAATGAGGAAAACGAGGACATTCTGGAAGATATCGTGC
TGACCCTGACACTGTTTGAGGACAGAGAGATGATCGAGGAACGGCTGAAAACCTATGCCCACCTGTTCGA
CGACAAAGTGATGAAGCAGCTGAAGCGGCGGAGATACACCGGCTGGGGCAGGCTGAGCCGGAAGCTGATC
AACGGCATCCGGGACAAGCAGTCCGGCAAGACAATCCTGGATTTCCTGAAGTCCGACGGCTTCGCCAACA
GAAACTTCATGCAGCTGATCCACGACGACAGCCTGACCTTTAAAGAGGACATCCAGAAAGCCCAGGTGTC
CGGCCAGGGCGATAGCCTGCACGAGCACATTGCCAATCTGGCCGGCAGCCCCGCCATTAAGAAGGGCATC
CTGCAGACAGTGAAGGTGGTGGACGAGCTCGTGAAAGTGATGGGCCGGCACAAGCCCGAGAACATCGTGA
TCGAAATGGCCAGAGAGAACCAGACCACCCAGAAGGGACAGAAGAACAGCCGCGAGAGAATGAAGCGGAT
CGAAGAGGGCATCAAAGAGCTGGGCAGCCAGATCCTGAAAGAACACCCCGTGGAAAACACCCAGCTGCAG
AACGAGAAGCTGTACCTGTACTACCTGCAGAATGGGCGGGATATGTACGTGGACCAGGAACTGGACATCA
ACCGGCTGTCCGACTACGATGTGGACCATATCGTGCCTCAGAGCTTTCTGGCCGACGACTCCATCGACAA
CAAGGTGCTGACCAGAAGCGACAAGAACCGGGGCAAGAGCGACAACGTGCCCTCCGAAGAGGTCGTGAAG
AAGATGAAGAACTACTGGCGGCAGCTGCTGAACGCCAAGCTGATTACCCAGAGAAAGTTCGACAATCTGA
CCAAGGCCGAGAGAGGCGGCCTGAGCGAACTGGATAAGGCCGGCTTCATCAAGAGACAGCTGGTGGAAAC
CCGGCAGATCACAAAGCACGTGGCACAGATCCTGGACTCCCGGATGAACACTAAGTACGACGAGAATGAC
AAGCTGATCCGGGAAGTGAAAGTGATCACCCTGAAGTCCAAGCTGGTGTCCGATTTCCGGAAGGATTTCC
AGTTTTACAAAGTGCGCGAGATCAACAACTACCACCACGCCCACGACGCGTACCTGAACGCCGTCGTGGG
AACCGCCCTGATCAAAAAGTACCCTGCGCTGGAAAGCGAGTTCGTGTACGGCGACTACAAGGTGTACGAC
GTACGGAAGATGATCGCCAAGAGCGAGCAGGAAATCGGCAAGGCTACCGCCAAGTACTTCTTCTACAGCA
ACATCATGAACTTTTTCAAGACCGAGATTACCCTGGCCAACGGCGAGATCCGGAAGGCGCCTCTGATCGA
GACAAACGGCGAAACCGGGGAGATCGTGTGGGATAAGGGCCGGGATTTTGCCACCGTGCGGAAAGTGCTG
AGCATGCCCCAAGTGAATATCGTGAAAAAGACCGAGGTGCAGACAGGCGGCTTCAGCAAAGAGTCTATCC
TGCCCAAGAGGAACAGCGATAAGCTGATCGCCAGAAAGAAGGACTGGGACCCTAAGAAGTACGGCGGCTT
CGACAGCCCCACCGTGGCCTATTCTGTGCTGGTGGTGGCCAAAGTGGAAAAGGGCAAGTCCAAGAAACTG
AAGAGTGTGAAAGAGCTGCTGGGGATCACCATCATGGAAAGAAGCAGCTTCGAGAAGAATCCCATCGACT
TTCTGGAAGCCAAGGGCTACAAAGAAGTGAAAAAGGACCTGATCATCAAGCTGCCTAAGTACTCCCTGTT
CGAGCTGGAAAACGGCCGGAAGAGAATGCTGGCCTCTGCCGGCGAACTGCAGAAGGGAAACGAACTGGCC
CTGCCCTCCAAATATGTGAACTTCCTGTACCTGGCCAGCCACTATGAGAAGCTGAAGGGCTCCCCCGAGG
ATAATGAGCAGAAACAGCTGTTTGTGGAACAGCACAAGCACTACCTGGACGAGATCATCGAGCAGATCAG
CGAGTTCTCCAAGAGAGTGATCCTGGCCGACGCTAATCTGGACAAAGTGCTGTCCGCCTACAACAAGCAC
CGGGATAAGCCCATCAGAGAGCAGGCCGAGAATATCATCCACCTGTTTACCCTGACCAATCTGGGAGCCC
CTGCCGCCTTCAAGTACTTTGACACCACCATCGACCGGAAGAGGTACACCAGCACCAAAGAGGTGCTGGA
CGCCACCCTGATCCACCAGAGCATCACCGGCCTGTACGAGACACGGATCGACCTGTCTCAGCTGGGAGGC
GACAAAAGGCCGGCGGCCACGAAAAAGGCCGGCCAGGCAAAAAAGAAAAAGTAAGAATTCCTAGAGCTCG
CTGATCAGCCTCGACTGTGCCTTCTAGTTGCCAGCCATCTGTTGTTTGCCCCTCCCCCGTGCCTTCCTTG
ACCCTGGAAGGTGCCACTCCCACTGTCCTTTCCTAATAAAATGAGGAAATTGCATCGCATTGTCTGAGTA
GGTGTCATTCTATTCTGGGGGGTGGGGTGGGGCAGGACAGCAAGGGGGAGGATTGGGAAGAGAATAGCAG
GCATGCTGGGGAGCGGCCGCAGGAACCCCTAGTGATGGAGTTGGCCACTCCCTCTCTGCGCGCTCGCTCG
CTCACTGAGGCCGGGCGACCAAAGGTCGCCCGACGCCCGGGCTTTGCCCGGGCGGCCTCAGTGAGCGAGC
GAGCGCGCAGCTGCCTGCAGGGGCGCCTGATGCGGTATTTTCTCCTTACGCATCTGTGCGGTATTTCACA
CCGCATA
[142 nt withheld, positions 5538-5679]
C
[141 nt withheld, positions 5681-5821]
CCTTTGACGTTGGAGTCCACGTTCTTT
[37 nt withheld, positions 5849-5885]
ACCCTATCTCGGGCTATTCTTTTGATTTATAAGGGATTTTGCCGATTTCGGCCTATTGGTTAAAAAATGA
GCTGATTTAACAAAAATTTAACGCGAATTTTAACAAAATATTAACGTTTACAATTTTATGGTGCACTCTC
AGTACAATCTGCTCTGATGCCGCATAGTTAAGCCAGCCCCGACACCCGCCAACACCCGCTGACGCGCCCT
GACGGGCTTGTCTGCTCCCGGCATCCGCTTACAGACAAGCTGTGACCGTCTCCGGGAGCTGCATGTGTCA
GAGGTTTTCACCGTCATCACCGAAACGCGCGAGACGAAAGGGCCTCGTGATACGCCTATTTTTATAGGTT
AATGTCATGATAATAATGGTTTCTTAGACGTCAGGTGGCACTTTTCGGGGAAATGTGCGCGGAACCCCTA
TTTGTTTATTTTTCTAAATACATTCAAATATGTATCCGCTCATGAGACAATAACCCTGATAAATGCTTCA
ATAATATTGAAAAAGGAAGAGTATGAGTATTCAACATTTCCGTGTCGCCCTTATTCCCTTTTTTGCGGCA
TTTTGCCTTCCTGTTTTTGCTCACCCAGAAACGCTGGTGAAAGTAAAAGATGCTGAAGATCAGTTGGGTG
CACGAGTGGGTTACATCGAACTGGATCTCAACAGCGGTAAGATCCTTGAGAGTTTTCGCCCCGAAGAACG
TTTTCCAATGATGAGCACTTTTAAAGTTCTGCTATGTGGCGCGGTATTATCCCGTATTGACGCCGGGCAA
GAGCAACTCGGTCGCCGCATACACTATTCTCAGAATGACTTGGTTGAGTACTCACCAGTCACAGAAAAGC
ATCTTACGGATGGCATGACAGTAAGAGAATTATGCAGTGCTGCCATAACCATGAGTGATAACACTGCGGC
CAACTTACTTCTGACAACGATCGGAGGACCGAAGGAGCTAACCGCTTTTTTGCACAACATGGGGGATCAT
GTAACTCGCCTTGATCGTTGGGAACCGGAGCTGAATGAAGCCATACCAAACGACGAGCGTGACACCACGA
TGCCTGTAGCAATGGCAACAACGTTGCGCAAACTATTAACTGGCGAACTACTTACTCTAGCTTCCCGGCA
ACAATTAATAGACTGGATGGAGGCGGATAAAGTTGCAGGACCACTTCTGCGCTCGGCCCTTCCGGCTGGC
TGGTTTATTGCTGATAAATCTGGAGCCGGTGAGCGTGGAAGCCGCGGTATCATTGCAGCACTGGGGCCAG
ATGGTAAGCCCTCCCGTATCGTAGTTATCTACACGACGGGGAGTCAGGCAACTATGGATGAACGAAATAG
ACAGATCGCTGAGATAGGTGCCTCACTGATTAAGCATTGGTAACTGTCAGACCAAGTTTACTCATATATA
CTTTAGATTGATTTAAAACTTCATTTTTAATTTAAAAGGATCTAGGTGAAGATCCTTTTTGATAATCTCA
TGACCAAAATCCCTTAACGTGAGTTTTCGTTCCACTGAGCGTCAGACCCCGTAGAAAAGATCAAAGGATC
TTCTTGAGATCCTTTTTTTCTGCGCGTAATCTGCTGCTTGCAAACAAAAAAACCACCGCTACCAGCGGTG
GTTTGTTTGCCGGATCAAGAGCTACCAACTCTTTTTCCGAAGGTAACTGGCTTCAGCAGAGCGCAGATAC
CAAATACTGTCCTTCTAGTGTAGCCGTAGTTAGGCCACCACTTCAAGAACTCTGTAGCACCGCCTACATA
CCTCGCTCTGCTAATCCTGTTACCAGTGGCTGCTGCCAGTGGCGATAAGTCGTGTCTTACCGGGTTGGAC
TCAAGACGATAGTTACCGGATAAGGCGCAGCGGTCGGGCTGAACGGGGGGTTCGTGCACACAGCCCAGCT
TGGAGCGAACGACCTACACCGAACTGAGATACCTACAGCGTGAGCTATGAGAAAGCGCCACGCTTCCCGA
AGGGAGAAAGGCGGACAGGTATCCGGTAAGCGGCAGGGTCGGAACAGGAGAGCGCACGAGGGAGCTTCCA
GGGGGAAACGCCTGGTATCTTTATAGTCCTGTCGGGTTTCGCCACCTCTGACTTGAGCGTCGATTTTTGT
GATGCTCGTCAGGGGGGCGGAGCCTATGGAAAAACGCCAGCAACGCGGCCTTTTTACGGTTCCTGGCCTT
TTGCTGGCCTTTTGCTCACATG
Features (pLannotate 1.2.2; 15 found; start..end, strand, type, name):
     12..297     +  enhancer       CMV enhancer: human cytomegalovirus immediate early enhancer; contains an 18-bp deletion relative to the standard CMV enhancer
    299..576     +  promoter       chicken β-actin promoter: No description available
    577..805     +  intron         hybrid intron: hybrid between chicken β-actin (CBA) and minute virus of mice (MMV) introns (Gray et al., 2011)
    943..2544    +  CDS            Cas9(N): N-terminal portion of Streptococcus pyogenes Cas9 (Zetsche et al., 2015)
   2545..5043    +  CDS            Cas9(C): C-terminal portion of Streptococcus pyogenes Cas9 (Zetsche et al., 2015)
   5044..5091    +  CDS            nucleoplasmin NLS: bipartite nuclear localization signal from nucleoplasmin
   5125..5236    +  polyA_signal   bGH poly(A) signal: bovine growth hormone polyadenylation signal
   5341..5481    +  repeat_region  AAV2 ITR: inverted terminal repeat of adeno-associated virus serotype 2 inverted
   5486..5537    -  misc_feature   bom (fragment): basis of mobility region from pBR322
   5556..5936    +  rep_origin     M13 ori (sequence partly withheld): M13 bacteriophage origin of replication; arrow indicates direction of (+) strand synthesis
   6012..6061    -  misc_feature   bom (fragment): basis of mobility region from pBR322
   6163..6198    -  CDS            rop (fragment): Rop protein, which maintains plasmids at low copy number; rop
   6293..6397    +  promoter       AmpR promoter: bla
   6398..7258    +  CDS            AmpR: β-lactamase; bla; confers resistance to ampicillin, carbenicillin, and related antibiotics
   7429..8017    +  rep_origin     ori: high-copy-number ColE1/pMB1/pBR322/pUC origin of replication
