>Addgene plasmid #126754 | pX330-Flag-eSpCas9 (without sgRNA; with silent mutations) Sequencing Result | analyzer sequence | sequence record 261521
GGGGGGGGGGGGGGGGGGGGGGGGGGGGGGGGGGGGGGGGGGGGGGGGGGGGGGGGGGGGGGGGGGGGGC
GCGCGCCAGGCGGGGCGGGGCGGGGCGAGGGGCGGGGCGGGGCGAGGCGGAGAGGTGCGGCGGCAGCCAA
TCAGAGCGGCGCGCTCCGAAAGTTTCCTTTTATGGCGAGGCGGCGGCGGCGGCGGCCCTATAAAAAGCGA
AGCGCGCGGCGGGCGGGAGTCGCTGCGCGCTGCCTTCGCCCCGTGCCCCGCTCCGCCGCCGCCTCGCGCC
GCCCGCCCCGGCTCTGACTGACCGCGTTACTCCCACAGGTGAGCGGGCGGGACGGCCCTTCTCCTCCGGG
CTGTAATTAGCTGAGCAAGAGGTAAGGGTTTAAGGGATGGTTGGTTGGTGGGGTATTAATGTTTAATTAC
CTGGAGCACCTGCCTGAAATCACTTTTTTTCAGGTTGGACCGGTGCCACCATGGACTATAAGGACCACGA
CGGAGACTACAAGGATCATGATATTGATTACAAAGACGATGACGATAAGATGGCCCCAAAGAAGAAGCGG
AAGGTCGGTATCCACGGAGTCCCAGCAGCCGACAAGAAGTACAGCATCGGCCTGGACATCGGCACCAACT
CTGTGGGCTGGGCCGTGATCACCGACGAGTACAAGGTGCCCAGCAAGAAATTCAAGGTGCTGGGCAACAC
CGACCGGCACAGCATCAAGAAGAACCTGATCGGAGCCCTGCTGTTCGACAGCGGCGAAACAGCCGAGGCC
ACCCGGCTGAAGAGAACCGCCAGAAGAAGATACACCAGACGGAAGAACCGGATCTGCTATCTGCAAGAGA
TCTTCAGCAACGAGATGGCCAAGGTGGACGACAGCTTCTTCCACAGACTGGAAGAGTCCTTCCTGGTGGA
AGAGGATAAGAAGCACGAGCGGCACCCCATCTTCGGCAACATCGTGGACGAGGTGGCCTACCACGAGAAG
TACCCCACCATCTACCACCTGAGAAAGAAACTGGTGGACAGCACCGACAAGGCCGACCTGCGGCTGATCT
ATCTGGCCCTGGCCCACATGATCAAGTTCCGGGGCCACTTCCTGATCGAGGGCGACCTGAACCCCGACAA
CAGCGACGTGGACAAGCTGTTCATCCAGCTGGTGCAGACCTACAACCAGCTGTTCGAGGAAAACCCCATC
AACGCCAGCGGCGTGGACGCCAAGGCCATCCTGTCTGCCAGACTGAGCAAGAGCAGACGGCTGGAAAATC
TGATCGCCCAGCTGCCCGGCGAGAAGAAGAATGGCCTGTTCGGAAACCTGATTGCCCTGAGCCTGGGCCT
GACCCCCAACTTCAAGAGCAACTTCGACCTGGCCGAGGATGCCAAACTGCAGCTGAGCAAGGACACCTAC
GACGACGACCTGGACAACCTGCTGGCCCAGATCGGCGACCAGTACGCCGACCTGTTTCTGGCCGCCAAGA
ACCTGTCCGACGCCATCCTGCTGAGCGACATCCTGAGAGTGAACACCGAGATCACCAAGGCCCCCCTGAG
CGCCTCTATGATCAAGAGATACGACGAGCACCACCAGGACCTGACCCTGCTGAAAGCTCTCGTGCGGCAG
CAGCTGCCTGAGAAGTACAAAGAGATTTTCTTCGACCAGAGCAAGAACGGCTACGCCGGCTACATTGACG
GCGGAGCCAGCCAGGAAGAGTTCTACAAGTTCATCAAGCCCATCCTGGAAAAGATGGACGGCACCGAGGA
ACTGCTCGTGAAGCTGAACAGAGAGGACCTGCTGCGGAAGCAGCGGACCTTCGACAACGGCAGCATCCCC
CACCAGATCCACCTGGGAGAGCTGCACGCCATTCTGCGGCGGCAGGAAGATTTTTACCCATTCCTGAAGG
ACAACCGGGAAAAGATCGAGAAGATCCTGACCTTCCGCATCCCCTACTACGTGGGCCCTCTGGCCAGGGG
AAACAGCAGATTCGCCTGGATGACCAGAAAGAGCGAGGAAACCATCACCCCCTGGAACTTCGAGGAAGTG
GTGGACAAGGGCGCTTCCGCCCAGAGCTTCATCGAGCGGATGACCAACTTCGATAAGAACCTGCCCAACG
AGAAGGTGCTGCCCAAGCACAGCCTGCTGTACGAGTACTTCACCGTGTATAACGAGCTGACCAAAGTGAA
ATACGTGACCGAGGGAATGAGAAAGCCCGCCTTCCTGAGCGGCGAGCAGAAAAAGGCCATCGTGGACCTG
CTGTTCAAGACCAACCGGAAAGTGACCGTGAAGCAGCTGAAAGAGGACTACTTCAAGAAAATCGAGTGCT
TCGACTCCGTGGAAATCTCCGGCGTGGAAGATCGGTTCAACGCCTCCCTGGGCACATACCACGATCTGCT
GAAAATTATCAAGGACAAGGACTTCCTGGACAATGAGGAAAACGAGGACATTCTGGAAGATATCGTGCTG
ACCCTGACACTGTTTGAGGACAGAGAGATGATCGAGGAACGGCTGAAAACCTATGCCCACCTGTTCGACG
ACAAAGTGATGAAGCAGCTGAAGCGGCGGAGATACACCGGCTGGGGCAGGCTGAGCCGGAAGCTGATCAA
CGGCATCCGGGACAAGCAGTCCGGCAAGACAATCCTGGATTTCCTGAAGTCCGACGGCTTCGCCAACAGA
AACTTCATGCAGCTGATCCACGACGACAGCCTGACCTTTAAAGAGGACATCCAGAAAGCCCAGGTGTCCG
GCCAGGGCGATAGCCTGCACGAGCACATTGCCAATCTGGCCGGCAGCCCCGCCATTAAGAAGGGCATCCT
GCAGACAGTGAAGGTGGTGGACGAGCTCGTGAAAGTGATGGGCCGGCACAAGCCCGAGAACATCGTGATC
GAAATGGCCAGAGAGAACCAGACCACCCAGAAGGGACAGAAGAACAGCCGCGAGAGAATGAAGCGGATCG
AAGAGGGCATCAAAGAGCTGGGCAGCCAGATCCTGAAAGAACACCCCGTGGAAAACACCCAGCTGCAGAA
CGAGAAGCTGTACCTGTACTACCTGCAGAATGGGCGGGATATGTACGTGGACCAGGAACTGGACATCAAC
CGGCTGTCCGACTACGATGTGGACCATATCGTGCCTCAGAGCTTTCTGGCCGACGACTCCATCGACAACA
AGGTGCTGACCAGAAGCGACAAGAACCGGGGCAAGAGCGACAACGTGCCCTCCGAAGAGGTCGTGAAGAA
GATGAAGAACTACTGGCGGCAGCTGCTGAACGCCAAGCTGATTACCCAGAGAAAGTTCGACAATCTGACC
AAGGCCGAGAGAGGCGGCCTGAGCGAACTGGATAAGGCCGGCTTCATCAAGAGACAGCTGGTGGAAACCC
GGCAGATCACAAAGCACGTGGCACAGATCCTGGACTCCCGGATGAACACTAAGTACGACGAGAATGACAA
GCTGATCCGGGAAGTGAAAGTGATCACCCTGAAGTCCAAGCTGGTGTCCGATTTCCGGAAGGATTTCCAG
TTTTACAAAGTGCGCGAGATCAACAACTACCACCACGCCCACGACGCGTACCTGAACGCCGTCGTGGGAA
CCGCCCTGATCAAAAAGTACCCTGCGCTGGAAAGCGAGTTCGTGTACGGCGACTACAAGGTGTACGACGT
ACGGAAGATGATCGCCAAGAGCGAGCAGGAAATCGGCAAGGCTACCGCCAAGTACTTCTTCTACAGCAAC
ATCATGAACTTTTTCAAGACCGAGATTACCCTGGCCAACGGCGAGATCCGGAAGGCGCCTCTGATCGAGA
CAAACGGCGAAACCGGGGAGATCGTGTGGGATAAGGGCCGGGATTTTGCCACCGTGCGGAAAGTGCTGAG
CATGCCCCAAGTGAATATCGTGAAAAAGACCGAGGTGCAGACAGGCGGCTTCAGCAAAGAGTCTATCCTG
CCCAAGAGGAACAGCGATAAGCTGATCGCCAGAAAGAAGGACTGGGACCCTAAGAAGTACGGCGGCTTCG
ACAGCCCCACCGTGGCCTATTCTGTGCTGGTGGTGGCCAAAGTGGAAAAGGGCAAGTCCAAGAAACTGAA
GAGTGTGAAAGAGCTGCTGGGGATCACCATCATGGAAAGAAGCAGCTTCGAGAAGAATCCCATCGACTTT
CTGGAAGCCAAGGGCTACAAAGAAGTGAAAAAGGACCTGATCATCAAGCTGCCTAAGTACTCCCTGTTCG
AGCTGGAAAACGGCCGGAAGAGAATGCTGGCCTCTGCCGGCGAACTGCAGAAGGGAAACGAACTGGCCCT
GCCCTCCAAATATGTGAACTTCCTGTACCTGGCCAGCCACTATGAGAAGCTGAAGGGCTCCCCCGAGGAT
AATGAGCAGAAACAGCTGTTTGTGGAACAGCACAAGCACTACCTGGACGAGATCATCGAGCAGATCAGCG
AGTTCTCCAAGAGAGTGATCCTGGCCGACGCTAATCTGGACAAAGTGCTGTCCGCCTACAACAAGCACCG
GGATAAGCCCATCAGAGAGCAGGCCGAGAATATCATCCACCTGTTTACCCTGACCAATCTGGGAGCCCCT
GCCGCCTTCAAGTACTTTGACACCACCATCGACCGGAAGAGGTACACCAGCACCAAAGAGGTGCTGGACG
CCACCCTGATCCACCAGAGCATCACCGGCCTGTACGAGACACGGATCGACCTGTCTCAGCTGGGAGGCGA
CAAAAGGCCGGCGGCCACGAAAAAGGCCGGCCAGGCAAAAAAGAAAAAGTAAGAATTCCTAGAGCTCGCT
GATCAGCCTCGACTGTGCCTTCTAGTTGCCAGCCATCTGTTGTTTGCCCCTCCCCCGTGCCTTCCTTGAC
CCTGGAAGGTGCCACTCCCACTGTCCTTTCCTAATAAAATGAGGAAATTGCATCGCATTGTCTGAGTAGG
TGTCATTCTATTCTGGGGGGTGGGGTGGGGCAGGACAGCAAGGGGGAGGATTGGGAAGAGAATAGCAGGC
ATGCTGGGGAGCGGCCGCAGGAACCCCTAGTGATGGAGTTGGCCACTCCCTCTCTGCGCGCTCGCTCGCT
CACTGAGGCCGGGCGACCAAAGGTCGCCCGACGCCCGGGCTTTGCCCGGGCGGCCTCAGTGAGCGAGCGA
GCGCGCAGCTGCCTGCAGGGGCGCCTGATGCGGTATTTTCTCCTTACGCATCTGTGCGGTATTTCACACC
GCATA
[95 nt withheld, positions 5186-5280]
T
[46 nt withheld, positions 5282-5327]
C
[141 nt withheld, positions 5329-5469]
CCTTTGACGTTGGAGTCCACGTTCTTT
[37 nt withheld, positions 5497-5533]
ACTCTATCTCGGGCTATTCTTTTGATTTATAAGGGATTTTGCCGATTTCGGTCTATTGGTTAAAAAATGA
GCTGATTTAACAAAAATTTAACGCGAATTTTAACAAAATATTAACGTTTACAATTTTATGGTGCACTCTC
AGTACAATCTGCTCTGATGCCGCATAGTTAAGCCAGCCCCGACACCCGCCAACACCCGCTGACGCGCCCT
GACGGGCTTGTCTGCTCCCGGCATCCGCTTACAGACAAGCTGTGACCGTCTCCGGGAGCTGCATGTGTCA
GAGGTTTTCACCGTCATCACCGAAACGCGCGAGACGAAAGGGCCTCGTGATACGCCTATTTTTATAGGTT
AATGTCATGATAATAATGGTTTCTTAGACGTCAGGTGGCACTTTTCGGGGAAATGTGCGCGGAACCCCTA
TTTGTTTATTTTTCTAAATACATTCAAATATGTATCCGCTCATGAGACAATAACCCTGATAAATGCTTCA
ATAATATTGAAAAAGGAAGAGTATGAGTATTCAACATTTCCGTGTCGCCCTTATTCCCTTTTTTGCGGCA
TTTTGCCTTCCTGTTTTTGCTCACCCAGAAACGCTGGTGAAAGTAAAAGATGCTGAAGATCAGTTGGGTG
CACGAGTGGGTTACATCGAACTGGATCTCAACAGCGGTAAGATCCTTGAGAGTTTTCGCCCCGAAGAACG
TTTTCCAATGATGAGCACTTTTAAAGTTCTGCTATGTGGCGCGGTATTATCCCGTATTGACGCCGGGCAA
GAGCAACTCGGTCGCCGCATACACTATTCTCAGAATGACTTGGTTGAGTACTCACCAGTCACAGAAAAGC
ATCTTACGGATGGCATGACAGTAAGAGAATTATGCAGTGCTGCCATAACCATGAGTGATAACACTGCGGC
CAACTTACTTCTGACAACGATCGGAGGACCGAAGGAGCTAACCGCTTTTTTGCACAACATGGGGGATCAT
GTAACTCGCCTTGATCGTTGGGAACCGGAGCTGAATGAAGCCATACCAAACGACGAGCGTGACACCACGA
TGCCTGTAGCAATGGCAACAACGTTGCGCAAACTATTAACTGGCGAACTACTTACTCTAGCTTCCCGGCA
ACAATTAATAGACTGGATGGAGGCGGATAAAGTTGCAGGACCACTTCTGCGCTCGGCCCTTCCGGCTGGC
TGGTTTATTGCTGATAAATCTGGAGCCGGTGAGCGTGGAAGCCGCGGTATCATTGCAGCACTGGGGCCAG
ATGGTAAGCCCTCCCGTATCGTAGTTATCTACACGACGGGGAGTCAGGCAACTATGGATGAACGAAATAG
ACAGATCGCTGAGATAGGTGCCTCACTGATTAAGCATTGGTAACTGTCAGACCAAGTTTACTCATATATA
CTTTAGATTGATTTAAAACTTCATTTTTAATTTAAAAGGATCTAGGTGAAGATCCTTTTTGATAATCTCA
TGACCAAAATCCCTTAACGTGAGTTTTCGTTCCACTGAGCGTCAGACCCCGTAGAAAAGATCAAAGGATC
TTCTTGAGATCCTTTTTTTCTGCGCGTAATCTGCTGCTTGCAAACAAAAAAACCACCGCTACCAGCGGTG
GTTTGTTTGCCGGATCAAGAGCTACCAACTCTTTTTCCGAAGGTAACTGGCTTCAGCAGAGCGCAGATAC
CAAATACTGTTCTTCTAGTGTAGCCGTAGTTAGGCCACCACTTCAAGAACTCTGTAGCACCGCCTACATA
CCTCGCTCTGCTAATCCTGTTACCAGTGGCTGCTGCCAGTGGCGATAAGTCGTGTCTTACCGGGTTGGAC
TCAAGACGATAGTTACCGGATAAGGCGCAGCGGTCGGGCTGAACGGGGGGTTCGTGCACACAGCCCAGCT
TGGAGCGAACGACCTACACCGAACTGAGATACCTACAGCGTGAGCTATGAGAAAGCGCCACGCTTCCCGA
AGGGAGAAAGGCGGACAGGTATCCGGTAAGCGGCAGGGTCGGAACAGGAGAGCGCACGAGGGAGCTTCCA
GGGGGAAACGCCTGGTATCTTTATAGTCCTGTCGGGTTTCGCCACCTCTGACTTGAGCGTCGATTTTTGT
GATGCTCGTCAGGGGGGCGGAGCCTATGGAAAAACGCCAGCAACGCGGCCTTTTTACGGTTCCTGGCCTT
TTGCTGGCCTTTTGCTCACATGCTAGAGGTACCCGTTACATAACTTACGGTAAATGGCCCGCCTGGCTGA
CCGCCCAACGACCCCCGCCCATTGACGTCAATAGTAACGCCAATAGGGACTTTCCATTGACGTCAATGGG
TGGAGTATTTACGGTAAACTGCCCACTTGGCAGTACATCAAGTGTATCATATGCCAAGTACGCCCCCTAT
TGACGTCAATGACGGTAAATGGCCCGCCTGGCATTGTGCCCAGTACATGACCTTATGGGACTTTCCTACT
TGGCAGTACATCTACGTATTAGTCATCGCTATTACCATGGTCGAGGTGAGCCCCACGTTCTGCTTCACTC
TCCCCATCTCCCCCCCCTCCCCACCCCCAATTTTGTATTTATTTATTTTTTAATTATTTTGTGCAGCGAT
GGGGGCGGGGGGGGGGGGGGGGSGGGGCGNNCGGGGGGGGGGGGGGGGGGGGGGGGGGGGGGGGGGGGGG
GGGGGGGGGGGGGGGGGGGGGGGGGGGGGGGGGGGGGGGGGGGGGGGGGGGGG
Features (pLannotate 1.2.2; 19 found; start..end, strand, type, name):
      1..22      +  promoter       chicken β-actin promoter (fragment): No description available
     48..225     +  promoter       chicken β-actin promoter (fragment): No description available
    226..453     +  intron         hybrid intron: hybrid between chicken β-actin (CBA) and minute virus of mice (MMV) introns (Gray et al., 2011)
    591..2192    +  CDS            Cas9(N): N-terminal portion of Streptococcus pyogenes Cas9 (Zetsche et al., 2015)
   2193..4691    +  CDS            Cas9(C): C-terminal portion of Streptococcus pyogenes Cas9 (Zetsche et al., 2015)
   4692..4739    +  CDS            nucleoplasmin NLS: bipartite nuclear localization signal from nucleoplasmin
   4773..4884    +  polyA_signal   bGH poly(A) signal: bovine growth hormone polyadenylation signal
   4989..5129    +  repeat_region  AAV2 ITR: inverted terminal repeat of adeno-associated virus serotype 2 inverted
   5134..5185    -  misc_feature   bom (fragment): basis of mobility region from pBR322
   5204..5659    +  rep_origin     f1 ori (sequence partly withheld): f1 bacteriophage origin of replication; arrow indicates direction of (+) strand synthesis
   5660..5709    -  misc_feature   bom (fragment): basis of mobility region from pBR322
   5811..5846    -  CDS            rop (fragment): Rop protein, which maintains plasmids at low copy number; rop
   5941..6045    +  promoter       AmpR promoter: bla
   6046..6906    +  CDS            AmpR: β-lactamase; bla; confers resistance to ampicillin, carbenicillin, and related antibiotics
   7077..7665    +  rep_origin     ori: high-copy-number ColE1/pMB1/pBR322/pUC origin of replication
   7737..8022    +  enhancer       CMV enhancer: human cytomegalovirus immediate early enhancer; contains an 18-bp deletion relative to the standard CMV enhancer
   8024..8152    +  promoter       chicken β-actin promoter (fragment): contains a 21-bp deletion relative to the standard chicken β-actin promoter
   8156..8177    +  promoter       chicken β-actin promoter (fragment): No description available
   8223..8244    +  promoter       chicken β-actin promoter (fragment): No description available
