[The description below was written by a language model from this plasmid's Addgene catalogue record and pLannotate feature annotations shown in this document.]
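Description:
pX330-Flag-eSpCas9 (without sgRNA; with silent mutations) is a mammalian expression plasmid built on a pX330-like backbone from which the U6-sgRNA cassette has been removed, so it supplies only the nuclease component of a CRISPR experiment. It is maintained in E. coli as a high-copy plasmid through a ColE1/pUC-type origin and selected with ampicillin via the β-lactamase gene. An f1 phage origin, short bom and rop remnants, and a single AAV2 inverted terminal repeat downstream of the expression cassette are also annotated. With only one ITR detected, the tables give no indication that the plasmid is meant for AAV packaging.

The payload is human codon-optimized Streptococcus pyogenes Cas9 carrying the K848A, K1003A and R1060A substitutions that define the increased-fidelity variant eSpCas9 (1.1), along with silent mutations whose purpose the record does not explain. Expression is driven by the CBh promoter, seen in the annotation as a CMV enhancer, chicken β-actin promoter fragments and a hybrid CBA/MVM intron, and is terminated by the bGH polyadenylation signal. The protein carries an N-terminal 3xFLAG tag and NLS according to the catalogue, although neither is annotated in the feature tables, plus a C-terminal nucleoplasmin NLS for nuclear import. The annotation tool splits the Cas9 reading frame into contiguous N- and C-terminal portions, which together form one coding sequence.

Because no guide RNA is encoded, the plasmid is intended for co-transfection with a separate sgRNA plasmid, allowing different SpCas9 variants to be compared with the same guide. The two sequenced records (about 8.24 kb) are slightly longer than the listed size of 8,077 bp.
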