Addgene plasmid #126754: pX330-Flag-eSpCas9 (without sgRNA; with silent mutations)
Purpose: Expression plasmid for human codon-optimized increased fidelity eSpCas9 (without U6-sgRNA coding sequence, with silent mutations)
Depositing lab: Ervin Welker. Depositing organization: HUN-REN Research Centre for Natural Sciences. Publication: Blackjack mutations improve the on-target activities of increased fidelity variants of SpCas9 with 5'G-extended sgRNAs. Kulcsar PI, Talas A, Toth E, Nyeste A, Ligeti Z, Welker Z, Welker E. Nat Commun. 2020 Mar 6;11(1):1223. doi: 10.1038/s41467-020-15021-5. PubMed 32144253.
Backbone
  Vector backbone: pX330-like (without U6-sgRNA coding sequence)
  Total vector size (bp): 8077
  Vector type: Mammalian Expression, CRISPR
Growth in bacteria
  Bacterial resistance: Ampicillin, 100 μg/mL
  Growth temperature: 37°C
  Growth strain: NEB Stable
  Copy number: High Copy
Gene/Insert
  Gene/Insert name: eSpCas9 (alt name: eSpCas9 1.1)
  Species: S. pyogenes
  Insert size (bp): 4272
  Mutation: K848A, K1003A, R1060A
  Promoter: CBh
  Tag / fusion protein: 3xFLAG (N terminal on insert); NLS (N terminal on insert); NLS (C terminal on insert)
  Cloning method: Unknown
  Sequencing primers: 5′ AAGGGATGGTTGGTTGGTGG
Terms and licenses: Academic/Nonprofit Terms; Industry Terms: Not Available to Industry
Depositor comments: pCbh-3xFLAG-NLS-eSpCas9-NLS (without U6-sgRNA coding sequence, with silent mutations). The lack of sgRNA expression cassette allows for easy testing of various SpCas9 variants with the same sgRNA expressed from a separate plasmid (e.g. pmCherry_gRNA, Addgene# #80457). For detailed information and plasmid usage, please see the associated publication.
How to cite: pX330-Flag-eSpCas9 (without sgRNA; with silent mutations) was a gift from Ervin Welker (Addgene plasmid # 126754 ; http://n2t.net/addgene:126754 ; RRID:Addgene_126754)
